Addgene plasmid #58330: pEGFP-Mirt
Purpose: (Empty Backbone) Allows the insertion of an intron into eGFP via BbsI sites
Depositing lab: Matthew Wood. Depositing organization: University of Oxford. Publication: Artificial mirtron-mediated gene knockdown: functional DMPK silencing in mammalian cells. Seow Y, Sibley CR, Wood MJ. RNA. 2012 Jul;18(7):1328-37. doi: 10.1261/rna.030601.111. Epub 2012 May 30. PubMed 22647847.
Backbone
  Vector backbone: peGFP-C1
  Backbone manufacturer: Clontech
  Backbone size (bp): 4700
  Modifications to backbone: Site for intron addition added into the middle of the eGFP ORF. BspEI, BglII, XhoI, SacI sites removed from the MCS
  Promoter: CMV
  Selectable markers: Neomycin (select with G418)
Growth in bacteria
  Bacterial resistance: Kanamycin, 50 μg/mL
  Growth temperature: 37°C
  Growth strain: DH5alpha
  Copy number: High Copy
Gene/Insert
  Cloning method: Restriction Enzyme
  Sequencing primers: 5′ CMV F
Terms and licenses: Academic/Nonprofit Terms; Industry Terms: Not Available to Industry
How to cite: pEGFP-Mirt was a gift from Matthew Wood (Addgene plasmid # 58330 ; http://n2t.net/addgene:58330 ; RRID:Addgene_58330)
