[The description below was written by a language model from this plasmid's Addgene catalogue record and pLannotate feature annotations shown in this document.]
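Description:
pEGFP-Mirt is an empty mammalian expression backbone derived from Clontech's pEGFP-C1 (about 4.7 kb), modified so that an intron can be cloned into the middle of the EGFP open reading frame through BbsI sites. The BspEI, BglII, XhoI and SacI sites were also removed from the downstream multiple cloning site, of which only a fragment remains. It replicates in E. coli at high copy from a ColE1/pUC-type origin and also carries an f1 origin for single-stranded DNA production. One NeoR/KanR (Tn5 aminoglycoside phosphotransferase) gene provides both selections. The bacterial bla promoter drives it for kanamycin resistance in bacteria, and the SV40 enhancer/early promoter, with the HSV TK polyadenylation signal, drives it for G418 selection in mammalian cells.

The expression cassette consists of the human CMV immediate-early enhancer and promoter, the interrupted, mammalian codon-optimised EGFP coding sequence (annotated as a fragment, as expected given the engineered cloning site), the residual MCS and an SV40 poly(A) signal. The short hits to SV40 large T antigen, ble and the bGH poly(A) signal look like incidental matches to backbone sequence rather than functional parts. BbsI is a type IIS enzyme that cuts outside its recognition site, so an intron can be inserted seamlessly. Presumably, correct splicing of that intron then restores the EGFP reading frame, making fluorescence a readout of splicing. The associated publication concerns artificial mirtrons, short introns that are processed into microRNA-like silencing RNAs, and used them to knock down DMPK in mammalian cells. The plasmid therefore serves as a host for expressing candidate mirtrons from a CMV-driven transcript. The record specifies no insert.
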