Features (pLannotate 1.2.2; 14 found; start..end, strand, type, name):
     61..364     +  enhancer       CMV enhancer: human cytomegalovirus immediate early enhancer
    365..568     +  promoter       CMV promoter: human cytomegalovirus (CMV) immediate early promoter
    613..1352    +  CDS            EGFP (fragment): the original enhanced GFP (Yang et al., 1996) mammalian codon-optimized
   1351..1394    +  misc_feature   MCS (fragment): multiple cloning site
   1411..1495    +  CDS            large T antigen (fragment): large T antigen from SV40 (simian virus 40)
   1518..1639    +  polyA_signal   SV40 poly(A) signal: SV40 polyadenylation signal
   1673..2101    -  rep_origin     f1 ori (sequence partly withheld): f1 bacteriophage origin of replication; arrow indicates direction of (+) strand synthesis
   2128..2232    +  promoter       AmpR promoter: bla
   2234..2591    +  promoter       SV40 promoter: SV40 enhancer and early promoter
   2626..3420    +  CDS            NeoR/KanR: aminoglycoside phosphotransferase from Tn5; aph(3')-II (or nptII); confers resistance to neomycin, kanamycin, and G418 (Geneticin®)
   3441..3593    +  CDS            ble (fragment): BLE_KLEPN - Experimental evidence at protein level: Swiss-Prot protein existence level 1. Binding protein with a strong affinity to the bleomycin family of antibiotics. Binds to CL990; an antimitotic-antibiotic compound. From Klebsiella pneumoniae.
   3652..3699    +  polyA_signal   HSV TK poly(A) signal: herpes simplex virus thymidine kinase polyadenylation signal (Cole and Stacy, 1985)
   3790..3806    -  polyA_signal   bGH poly(A) signal (fragment): bovine growth hormone polyadenylation signal
   4028..4616    +  rep_origin     ori: high-copy-number ColE1/pMB1/pBR322/pUC origin of replication
>Addgene plasmid #58330 | pEGFP-Mirt | depositor full sequence | sequence record 90053 | pEGFP-Mirt sequence 4730 bps
TAGTTATTAATAGTAATCAATTACGGGGTCATTAGTTCATAGCCCATATATGGAGTTCCGCGTTACATAA
CTTACGGTAAATGGCCCGCCTGGCTGACCGCCCAACGACCCCCGCCCATTGACGTCAATAATGACGTATG
TTCCCATAGTAACGCCAATAGGGACTTTCCATTGACGTCAATGGGTGGAGTATTTACGGTAAACTGCCCA
CTTGGCAGTACATCAAGTGTATCATATGCCAAGTACGCCCCCTATTGACGTCAATGACGGTAAATGGCCC
GCCTGGCATTATGCCCAGTACATGACCTTATGGGACTTTCCTACTTGGCAGTACATCTACGTATTAGTCA
TCGCTATTACCATGGTGATGCGGTTTTGGCAGTACATCAATGGGCGTGGATAGCGGTTTGACTCACGGGG
ATTTCCAAGTCTCCACCCCATTGACGTCAATGGGAGTTTGTTTTGGCACCAAAATCAACGGGACTTTCCA
AAATGTCGTAACAACTCCGCCCCATTGACGCAAATGGGCGGTAGGCGTGTACGGTGGGAGGTCTATATAA
GCAGAGCTGGTTTAGTGAACCGTCAGATCCGCTAGCGCTACCGGTCGCCACCATGGTGAGCAAGGGCGAG
GAGCTGTTCACCGGGGTGGTGCCCATCCTGGTCGAGCTGGACGGCGACGTAAACGGCCACAAGTTCAGCG
TGTCCGGCGAGGGCGAGGGCGATGCCACCTACGGCAAGCTGACCCTGAAGTTCATCTGCACCACCGGCAA
GCTGCCCGTGCCCTGGCCCACCCTCGTGACCACCCTGACCTACGGCGTGCAGTGCTTCAGCCGCTACCCC
GACCACATGAAGCAGCACGACTTCTTCAAGTCCGCCATGCCCGAAGGCTACGTCCAGGAGCGCACCATCT
TCTTCAAGTAGTCTTCTCGAGAAGACTTGACGACGGCAACTACAAGACCCGCGCCGAGGTGAAGTTCGAG
GGCGACACCCTGGTGAACCGCATCGAGCTGAAGGGCATCGACTTCAAGGAGGACGGCAACATCCTGGGGC
ACAAGCTGGAGTACAACTACAACAGCCACAACGTCTATATCATGGCCGACAAGCAGAAGAACGGCATCAA
GGTGAACTTCAAGATCCGCCACAACATCGAGGACGGCAGCGTGCAGCTCGCCGACCACTACCAGCAGAAC
ACCCCCATCGGCGACGGCCCCGTGCTGCTGCCCGACAACCACTACCTGAGCACCCAGTCCGCCCTGAGCA
AAGACCCCAACGAGAAGCGCGATCACATGGTCCTGCTGGAGTTCGTGACCGCCGCCGGGATCACTCTCGG
CATGGACGAGCTGTACAAGTAAGCTTCGAATTCTGCAGTCGACGGTACCGCGGGCCCGGGATCCACCGGA
TCTAGATAACTGATCATAATCAGCCATACCACATTTGTAGAGGTTTTACTTGCTTTAAAAAACCTCCCAC
ACCTCCCCCTGAACCTGAAACATAAAATGAATGCAATTGTTGTTGTTAACTTGTTTATTGCAGCTTATAA
TGGTTACAAATAAAGCAATAGCATCACAAATTTCACAAATAAAGCATTTTTTTCACTGCATTCTAGTTGT
GGTTTGTCCAAACTCATCAATGTATCTTAACGCGTAAATTGTAAGCGTTAATATTTTGTTAAAATTCGCG
TTAAATTTTTGTTAAATCAGCTCATTTTTTAACCAATAGGCCGAAATCGGCAAAATCCCTTATAAATCAA
AAGAATAGACCGAGATAGGGT
[37 nt withheld, positions 1772-1808]
AAAGAACGTGGACTCCAACGTCAAAGG
[49 nt withheld, positions 1836-1884]
T
[91 nt withheld, positions 1886-1976]
G
[124 nt withheld, positions 1978-2101]
CAGGTGGCACTTTTCGGGGAAATGTGCGCGGAACCCCTATTTGTTTATTTTTCTAAATACATTCAAATAT
GTATCCGCTCATGAGACAATAACCCTGATAAATGCTTCAATAATATTGAAAAAGGAAGAGTCCTGAGGCG
GAAAGAACCAGCTGTGGAATGTGTGTCAGTTAGGGTGTGGAAAGTCCCCAGGCTCCCCAGCAGGCAGAAG
TATGCAAAGCATGCATCTCAATTAGTCAGCAACCAGGTGTGGAAAGTCCCCAGGCTCCCCAGCAGGCAGA
AGTATGCAAAGCATGCATCTCAATTAGTCAGCAACCATAGTCCCGCCCCTAACTCCGCCCATCCCGCCCC
TAACTCCGCCCAGTTCCGCCCATTCTCCGCCCCATGGCTGACTAATTTTTTTTATTTATGCAGAGGCCGA
GGCCGCCTCGGCCTCTGAGCTATTCCAGAAGTAGTGAGGAGGCTTTTTTGGAGGCCTAGGCTTTTGCAAA
GATCGATCAAGAGACAGGATGAGGATCGTTTCGCATGATTGAACAAGATGGATTGCACGCAGGTTCTCCG
GCCGCTTGGGTGGAGAGGCTATTCGGCTATGACTGGGCACAACAGACAATCGGCTGCTCTGATGCCGCCG
TGTTCCGGCTGTCAGCGCAGGGGCGCCCGGTTCTTTTTGTCAAGACCGACCTGTCCGGTGCCCTGAATGA
ACTGCAAGACGAGGCAGCGCGGCTATCGTGGCTGGCCACGACGGGCGTTCCTTGCGCAGCTGTGCTCGAC
GTTGTCACTGAAGCGGGAAGGGACTGGCTGCTATTGGGCGAAGTGCCGGGGCAGGATCTCCTGTCATCTC
ACCTTGCTCCTGCCGAGAAAGTATCCATCATGGCTGATGCAATGCGGCGGCTGCATACGCTTGATCCGGC
TACCTGCCCATTCGACCACCAAGCGAAACATCGCATCGAGCGAGCACGTACTCGGATGGAAGCCGGTCTT
GTCGATCAGGATGATCTGGACGAAGAGCATCAGGGGCTCGCGCCAGCCGAACTGTTCGCCAGGCTCAAGG
CGAGCATGCCCGACGGCGAGGATCTCGTCGTGACCCATGGCGATGCCTGCTTGCCGAATATCATGGTGGA
AAATGGCCGCTTTTCTGGATTCATCGACTGTGGCCGGCTGGGTGTGGCGGACCGCTATCAGGACATAGCG
TTGGCTACCCGTGATATTGCTGAAGAGCTTGGCGGCGAATGGGCTGACCGCTTCCTCGTGCTTTACGGTA
TCGCCGCTCCCGATTCGCAGCGCATCGCCTTCTATCGCCTTCTTGACGAGTTCTTCTGAGCGGGACTCTG
GGGTTCGAAATGACCGACCAAGCGACGCCCAACCTGCCATCACGAGATTTCGATTCCACCGCCGCCTTCT
ATGAAAGGTTGGGCTTCGGAATCGTTTTCCGGGACGCCGGCTGGATGATCCTCCAGCGCGGGGATCTCAT
GCTGGAGTTCTTCGCCCACCCTAGGGGGAGGCTAACTGAAACACGGAAGGAGACAATACCGGAAGGAACC
CGCGCTATGACGGCAATAAAAAGACAGAATAAAACGCACGGTGTTGGGTCGTTTGTTCATAAACGCGGGG
TTCGGTCCCAGGGCTGGCACTCTGTCGATACCCCACCGAGACCCCATTGGGGCCAATACGCCCGCGTTTC
TTCCTTTTCCCCACCCCACCCCCCAAGTTCGGGTGAAGGCCCAGGGCTCGCAGCCAACGTCGGGGCGGCA
GGCCCTGCCATAGCCTCAGGTTACTCATATATACTTTAGATTGATTTAAAACTTCATTTTTAATTTAAAA
GGATCTAGGTGAAGATCCTTTTTGATAATCTCATGACCAAAATCCCTTAACGTGAGTTTTCGTTCCACTG
AGCGTCAGACCCCGTAGAAAAGATCAAAGGATCTTCTTGAGATCCTTTTTTTCTGCGCGTAATCTGCTGC
TTGCAAACAAAAAAACCACCGCTACCAGCGGTGGTTTGTTTGCCGGATCAAGAGCTACCAACTCTTTTTC
CGAAGGTAACTGGCTTCAGCAGAGCGCAGATACCAAATACTGTCCTTCTAGTGTAGCCGTAGTTAGGCCA
CCACTTCAAGAACTCTGTAGCACCGCCTACATACCTCGCTCTGCTAATCCTGTTACCAGTGGCTGCTGCC
AGTGGCGATAAGTCGTGTCTTACCGGGTTGGACTCAAGACGATAGTTACCGGATAAGGCGCAGCGGTCGG
GCTGAACGGGGGGTTCGTGCACACAGCCCAGCTTGGAGCGAACGACCTACACCGAACTGAGATACCTACA
GCGTGAGCTATGAGAAAGCGCCACGCTTCCCGAAGGGAGAAAGGCGGACAGGTATCCGGTAAGCGGCAGG
GTCGGAACAGGAGAGCGCACGAGGGAGCTTCCAGGGGGAAACGCCTGGTATCTTTATAGTCCTGTCGGGT
TTCGCCACCTCTGACTTGAGCGTCGATTTTTGTGATGCTCGTCAGGGGGGCGGAGCCTATGGAAAAACGC
CAGCAACGCGGCCTTTTTACGGTTCCTGGCCTTTTGCTGGCCTTTTGCTCACATGTTCTTTCCTGCGTTA
TCCCCTGATTCTGTGGATAACCGTATTACCGCCATGCAT
