>Addgene plasmid #58330 | pEGFP-Mirt | addgene partial sequence | sequence record 92809 | CMV-F 5'-CGCAAATGGGCGGTAGGCGTG-3'
AACCGTCAGATCCGCTAGCGCTACCGGTCGCCACCATGGTGAGCAAGGGCGAGGAGCTGTTCACCGGGGT
GGTGCCCATCCTGGTCGAGCTGGACGGCGACGTAAACGGCCACAAGTTCAGCGTGTCCGGCGAGGGCGAG
GGCGATGCCACCTACGGCAAGCTGACCCTGAAGTTCATCTGCACCACCGGCAAGCTGCCCGTGCCCTGGC
CCACCCTCGTGACCACCCTGACCTACGGCGTGCAGTGCTTCAGCCGCTACCCCGACCACATGAAGCAGCA
CGACTTCTTCAAGTCCGCCATGCCCGAAGGCTACGTCCAGGAGCGCACCATCTTCTTCAAGTAGTCTTCT
CGAGAAGACTTGACGACGGCAACTACAAGACCCGCGCCGAGGTGAAGTTCGAGGGCGACACCCTGGTGAA
CCGCATCGAGCTGAAGGGCATCGACTTCAAGGAGGACGGCAACATCCTGGGGCACAAGCTGGAGTACAAC
TACAACAGCCACAACGTCTATATCATGGCCGACAAGCAGAAGAACGGCATCAAGGTGAACTTCAAGATCC
GCCACAACATCGAGGACGGCAGCGTGCAGCTCGCCGACCACTACCAGCAGAACACCCCCATCGGCGACGG
CCCCGTGCTGCTGCCCGACAACCACTACCTGAGCACCCAGTCCGCCCTGAGCAAAGACCCCAACGAGAAG
CGCGATCACATGGTCCTGCTGGAGTTCGTGACCGCCGCCGGGATCACTCTCGGCATGGACGAGCTGTACA
AGTAAGCTTCGAATTCTGCAGTCGACGGTACCGCGGGCCCGGGATCCACCGGATCTAGATAACTGATCAT
AATCAGCCATACCACATTTGTAGAGGTTTT
