>Addgene plasmid #58330 | pEGFP-Mirt | addgene partial sequence | sequence record 92823 | SV40pA-R 5'-GAAATTTGTGATGCTATTGC-3'
GTTAACAACAACAATTGCATTCATTTTATGTTTCAGGTTCAGGGGGAGGTGTGGGAGGTTTTTTAAAGCA
AGTAAAACCTCTACAAATGTGGTATGGCTGATTATGATCAGTTATCTAGATCCGGTGGATCCCGGGCCCG
CGGTACCGTCGACTGCAGAATTCGAAGCTTACTTGTACAGCTCGTCCATGCCGAGAGTGATCCCGGCGGC
GGTCACGAACTCCAGCAGGACCATGTGATCGCGCTTCTCGTTGGGGTCTTTGCTCAGGGCGGACTGGGTG
CTCAGGTAGTGGTTGTCGGGCAGCAGCACGGGGCCGTCGCCGATGGGGGTGTTCTGCTGGTAGTGGTCGG
CGAGCTGCACGCTGCCGTCCTCGATGTTGTGGCGGATCTTGAAGTTCACCTTGATGCCGTTCTTCTGCTT
GTCGGCCATGATATAGACGTTGTGGCTGTTGTAGTTGTACTCCAGCTTGTGCCCCAGGATGTTGCCGTCC
TCCTTGAAGTCGATGCCCTTCAGCTCGATGCGGTTCACCAGGGTGTCGCCCTCGAACTTCACCTCGGCGC
GGGTCTTGTAGTTGCCGTCGTCAAGTCTTCTCGAGAAGACTACTTGAAGAAGATGGTGCGCTCCTGGACG
TAGCCTTCGGGCATGGCGGACTTGAAGAAGTCGTGCTGCTTCATGTGGTCGGGGTAGCGGCTGAAGCACT
GCACGCCGTAGGTCAGGGTGGTCACGAGGGTGGGCCAGGGCACGGGCAGCTTGCCGGTGGTGCAGATGAA
CTTCAGGGTCAGCTTGCCGTAGGTGGCATCGCCCTCGCCCTCGCCGGACACGCTGAACTTGTGGCCGTTT
ACGT
